Addgene plasmid #34289: KHBD00135
Depositing lab: Bart Deplancke. Depositing organization: Swiss Federal Institute of Technology (EPFL). Publication: Automated protein-DNA interaction screening of Drosophila regulatory elements. Korneel Hens, Jean-Daniel Feuz, Alina Isakova, Antonina Lagovitina, Andreas Massouras, Julien Bryois, Patrick Callaerts, Susan E. Celniker, Bart Deplancke. Nat Methods. 2011 Oct 30;8(12):1065-70. 10.1038/nmeth.1763 PubMed 22037703.
Backbone
  Vector backbone: pDONR221
  Backbone manufacturer: Invitrogen
  Backbone size w/o insert (bp): 2536
  Vector type: Gateway Donor Vector
Growth in bacteria
  Bacterial resistance: Kanamycin, 50 μg/mL
  Growth temperature: 37°C
  Growth strain: DH5alpha
  Copy number: High Copy
Gene/Insert
  Gene/Insert name: CG30431 (alt names: FBgn0050431; CG30431)
  Species: D. melanogaster (fly)
  Insert size (bp): 1254
  Entrez Gene: CG30431 (a.k.a. Dmel_CG30431, CG8324, CG8341, Dmel\CG30431)
  Cloning method: Gateway Cloning
  Sequencing primers: 5′ M13F; 3′ M13R
Terms and licenses: Academic/Nonprofit Terms; Industry Terms: Not Available to Industry
Depositor comments: Please note that the ORFs in this collection were cloned open-ended (without a stop codon).
How to cite: KHBD00135 was a gift from Bart Deplancke (Addgene plasmid # 34289 ; http://n2t.net/addgene:34289 ; RRID:Addgene_34289)
