[The description below was written by a language model from this plasmid's Addgene catalogue record.]
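Description:
KHBD00135 is a Gateway clone built on the pDONR221 backbone (Invitrogen) that carries the open reading frame of the Drosophila melanogaster gene CG30431 (FBgn0050431). The catalogue lists it as a Gateway donor vector, but because the insert was introduced by Gateway cloning, the plasmid functions in practice as an entry clone, with the ORF replacing the donor vector's original recombination cassette. It is a high-copy plasmid maintained in standard E. coli cloning strains such as DH5alpha and selected with kanamycin. The backbone is recorded as 2536 bp without the insert, and the insert as 1254 bp. M13 forward and reverse primer sites lie on either side of the insert and are used for sequencing it.

The plasmid is a shuttle intermediate, not an expression construct. The record lists no promoter, tag or reporter. The ORF would be expected to be flanked by Gateway attachment sites that allow recombinational transfer into compatible destination vectors, although no feature table is provided to confirm the individual elements. The depositor notes that ORFs in this collection were cloned open-ended, without a stop codon, so the coding sequence can be read through into a C-terminal fusion partner supplied by the destination vector. The associated publication describes automated screening of protein–DNA interactions at Drosophila regulatory elements, which suggests this clone is one member of an ORF collection made for that kind of screening. The record does not describe the function of CG30431 itself.
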