>Addgene plasmid #34289 | KHBD00135 | depositor partial sequence | sequence record 40856 | KHBD00135 sequence 1254 bps
ATGCTCTCGCTGCTGCCGCACCACCCGCTCGTCTGCCGCTGCTGCCTGCTGGAGCAGCCGCCGCTCTACC
ACAGTCTCTATGACGCCTCTAGCCAGCTGGCGGTGGAGCTGAAGGCCCTGGCTCCCGCCCTGCGCCTTGA
GCACGGCGACAACCTCACCGATGTGATATGCGACCTGTGCCTTCGTCGCCTGCACGACGCCCGCGACTTC
CAGCGGCGGTGCGAGCACTCCGAACAGGTGCTACGCATGCGGCACGAGCACTGGAAGCACACGGTGGCCG
TGGGAGACGCCTTGGCCCTGGACGATGTGCTTGAGTGCCTGGAGCGAGAAGTGGGCAGCCTGGAGGGACC
GATGTCTGTGCCTCTGCAAGCAAGTAAGCCGGTGGCCCATGTGGCGCCCTTAATGGAGACCGTTGATTTT
GAAAGCCTGGACTTCCAAGACAGCTCGCACAGTGAACATGATATTCCCTCGTACTGGGAATCGTCGGTAG
ATTCGGGAAGCCTAAACACTCCGCATCATCAGCCGGAGACCGCCGAGCTCTTTGCAGTCGAGCCCCCAAC
GCCGCCGGAATCATCCGAAGAGCCGGCACCTGATGCCGCAGAAAAGCCCAAGATGCGGAGAGCCAGGCCG
CGCCAGGATAACGTCAAGCCCAAGGAGAGGAAGGCCTCTGGTGCCGTGCACCCGCGATCCTTGCACCCGT
GCCCCGAGTGCGAAAAGAAGTTCACTCGCAACTTTCAGCTGAAGCTGCACATGACAGCCGTTCACGGCAT
GGGCGAGATGAGGTACCAGTGCGAGGAGTGCCGCAAGAACTTTGCCTCGCGGCACAGTCTTCGCTACCAC
GTGAAGTCGGTGCACTCAACGGAGCGTCCATTCGGCTGCCAGCACTGCGACCGCCGCTTCATCCTGCGCA
CGCAGCTGCTGTCCCACCTGCGCACCCACACCGGCGAAGCCAAGCCGCGCATATTCGAGTGCCAGCGCTG
CTCGAAGAGCTGGCCCACCAAGTCCGACCTCCGCACCCATATGCGCTCCCACAACCCCAACATGGAGCGG
CCCTTCAAGTGCGATCGCTGCTCGAAGGCCTTCTTCACTCGTGGCCACCTCAACTCCCACCTCCTGGTGC
ACACCGGCGAGAAGCCATTCGCCTGTGAGTACTGTGACAAGTGCTACCAGAGCGTTGGCAACCTGAATAA
CCACATGGTGCGCCTGCACGCAGATATCATTGAGGCCCAGTTAGAGGCGGAGGGCATCGAGAGC
