>Addgene plasmid #34289 | KHBD00135 | addgene partial sequence | sequence record 41955 | M13-Rev 5'-CAGGAAACAGCTATGACC-3'
TTTTATTTTGACTGATAGTGACCTGTTCGTTGCAACAAATTGATAAGCAATGCTTTCTTATAATGCCAAC
TTTGTACAAGAAAGTTGGCAAGCTCTCGATGCCCTCCGCCTCTAACTGGGCCTCAATGATATCTGCGTGC
AGGCGCACCATGTGGTTATTCAGGTTGCCAACGCTCTGGTAGCACTTGTCACAGTACTCACAGGCGAATG
GCTTCTCGCCGGTGTGCACCAGGAGGTGGGAGTTGAGGTGGCCACGAGTGAAGAAGGCCTTCGAGCAGCG
ATCGCACTTGAAGGGCCGCTCCATGTTGGGGTTGTGGGAGCGCATATGGGTGCGGAGGTCGGACTTGGTG
GGCCAGCTCTTCGAGCAGCGCTGGCACTCGAATATGCGCGGCTTGGCTTCGCCGGTGTGGGTGCGCAGGT
GGGACAGCAGCTGCGTGCGCAGGATGAAGCGGCGGTCGCAGTGCTGGCAGCCGAATGGACGCTCCGTTGA
GTGCACCGACTTCACGTGGTAGCGAAGACTGTGCCGCGAGGCAAAGTTCTTGCGGCACTCCTCGCACTGG
TACCTCATCTCGCCCATGCCGTGAACGGCTGTCATGTGCAGCTTCAGCTGAAAGTTGCGAGTGAACTTCT
TTTCGCACTCGGGGCACGGGTGCAAGGATCGCGGGTGCACGGCACCAGAGGCCTTCCTCTCCTTGGGCTT
GACGTTATCCTGGCGCGGCCTGG
